>Addgene plasmid #134901 | pUC19-hAPOE-R-loop | addgene full sequence | sequence record 381203 | Addgene NGS Result
TCGTCTCGCGCGTTTCGGTGATGACGGTGAAAACCTCTGACACATGCAGCTCCCGGAGACGGTCACAGCT
TGTCTGTAAGCGGATGCCGGGAGCAGACAAGCCCGTCAGGGCGCGTCAGCGGGTGTTGGCGGGTGTCGGG
GCTGGCTTAACTATGCGGCATCAGAGCAGATTGTACTGAGAGTGCACCATATGCGGTGTGAAATACCGCA
CAGATGCGTAAGGAGAAAATACCGCATCAGGCGCCATTCGCCATTCAGGCTGCGCAACTGTTGGGAAGGG
CGATCGGTGCGGGCCTCTTCGCTATTACGCCAGCTGGCGAAAGGGGGATGTGCTGCAAGGCGATTAAGTT
GGGTAACGCCAGGGTTTTCCCAGTCACGACGTTGTAAAACGACGGCCAGTGAATTCGTAAAACGACGGCC
AGTGAATTGAGTTCTAATACGACTCACTATAGGGCGAAGAATGCCTCGAGCTTGCAATCGCTAGCTCAAT
ATCCTAACTATCATACCTATCACATAATCACTCGACCTAGGGGGGGCACGGGGATGAGCTCAGGGGCCTT
TAGAAAGAGCTGGGACCCTGGGAACCCCTGGCCTCCAGGTAGTCTCAGGAGAGCTACTCGGGGTCGGGCT
TGGGGAGAGGAGGAGCGGGGGTGAGGCAAGCAGCAGGGGACTGGACTAGTGCTTTCAACCTTGGCGTAAT
CATGGTCATAGCTGTTTCCTTTCCAGTCGGGAAACCTGTCGTGCCAGCTGCATTAATGAATCGGCCAACG
CGCGTCTAGAGTCGACTGAACCCCTTGGGGCCTCTAAACGGGTCTTGAGGGGTTTTTTGGTCGACAAGCT
TGGCGTAATCATGGTCATAGCTGTTTCCTGTGTGAAATTGTTATCCGCTCACAATTCCACACAACATACG
AGCCGGAAGCATAAAGTGTAAAGCCTGGGGTGCCTAATGAGTGAGCTAACTCACATTAATTGCGTTGCGC
TCACTGCCCGCTTTCCAGTCGGGAAACCTGTCGTGCCAGCTGCATTAATGAATCGGCCAACGCGCGGGGA
GAGGCGGTTTGCGTATTGGGCGCTCTTCCGCTTCCTCGCTCACTGACTCGCTGCGCTCGGTCGTTCGGCT
GCGGCGAGCGGTATCAGCTCACTCAAAGGCGGTAATACGGTTATCCACAGAATCAGGGGATAACGCAGGA
AAGAACATGTGAGCAAAAGGCCAGCAAAAGGCCAGGAACCGTAAAAAGGCCGCGTTGCTGGCGTTTTTCC
ATAGGCTCCGCCCCCCTGACGAGCATCACAAAAATCGACGCTCAAGTCAGAGGTGGCGAAACCCGACAGG
ACTATAAAGATACCAGGCGTTTCCCCCTGGAAGCTCCCTCGTGCGCTCTCCTGTTCCGACCCTGCCGCTT
ACCGGATACCTGTCCGCCTTTCTCCCTTCGGGAAGCGTGGCGCTTTCTCATAGCTCACGCTGTAGGTATC
TCAGTTCGGTGTAGGTCGTTCGCTCCAAGCTGGGCTGTGTGCACGAACCCCCCGTTCAGCCCGACCGCTG
CGCCTTATCCGGTAACTATCGTCTTGAGTCCAACCCGGTAAGACACGACTTATCGCCACTGGCAGCAGCC
ACTGGTAACAGGATTAGCAGAGCGAGGTATGTAGGCGGTGCTACAGAGTTCTTGAAGTGGTGGCCTAACT
ACGGCTACACTAGAAGAACAGTATTTGGTATCTGCGCTCTGCTGAAGCCAGTTACCTTCGGAAAAAGAGT
TGGTAGCTCTTGATCCGGCAAACAAACCACCGCTGGTAGCGGTGGTTTTTTTGTTTGCAAGCAGCAGATT
ACGCGCAGAAAAAAAGGATCTCAAGAAGATCCTTTGATCTTTTCTACGGGGTCTGACGCTCAGTGGAACG
AAAACTCACGTTAAGGGATTTTGGTCATGAGATTATCAAAAAGGATCTTCACCTAGATCCTTTTAAATTA
AAAATGAAGTTTTAAATCAATCTAAAGTATATATGAGTAAACTTGGTCTGACAGTTACCAATGCTTAATC
AGTGAGGCACCTATCTCAGCGATCTGTCTATTTCGTTCATCCATAGTTGCCTGACTCCCCGTCGTGTAGA
TAACTACGATACGGGAGGGCTTACCATCTGGCCCCAGTGCTGCAATGATACCGCGAGACCCACGCTCACC
GGCTCCAGATTTATCAGCAATAAACCAGCCAGCCGGAAGGGCCGAGCGCAGAAGTGGTCCTGCAACTTTA
TCCGCCTCCATCCAGTCTATTAATTGTTGCCGGGAAGCTAGAGTAAGTAGTTCGCCAGTTAATAGTTTGC
GCAACGTTGTTGCCATTGCTACAGGCATCGTGGTGTCACGCTCGTCGTTTGGTATGGCTTCATTCAGCTC
CGGTTCCCAACGATCAAGGCGAGTTACATGATCCCCCATGTTGTGCAAAAAAGCGGTTAGCTCCTTCGGT
CCTCCGATCGTTGTCAGAAGTAAGTTGGCCGCAGTGTTATCACTCATGGTTATGGCAGCACTGCATAATT
CTCTTACTGTCATGCCATCCGTAAGATGCTTTTCTGTGACTGGTGAGTACTCAACCAAGTCATTCTGAGA
ATAGTGTATGCGGCGACCGAGTTGCTCTTGCCCGGCGTCAATACGGGATAATACCGCGCCACATAGCAGA
ACTTTAAAAGTGCTCATCATTGGAAAACGTTCTTCGGGGCGAAAACTCTCAAGGATCTTACCGCTGTTGA
GATCCAGTTCGATGTAACCCACTCGTGCACCCAACTGATCTTCAGCATCTTTTACTTTCACCAGCGTTTC
TGGGTGAGCAAAAACAGGAAGGCAAAATGCCGCAAAAAAGGGAATAAGGGCGACACGGAAATGTTGAATA
CTCATACTCTTCCTTTTTCAATATTATTGAAGCATTTATCAGGGTTATTGTCTCATGAGCGGATACATAT
TTGAATGTATTTAGAAAAATAAACAAATAGGGGTTCCGCGCACATTTCCCCGAAAAGTGCCACCTGACGT
CTAAGAAACCATTATTATCATGACATTAACCTATAAAAATAGGCGTATCACGAGGCCCTT
Features (pLannotate 1.2.2; 13 found; start..end, strand, type, name):
      5..40      +  CDS            rop (fragment): Rop protein, which maintains plasmids at low copy number; rop
    142..241     +  misc_feature   bom (fragment): basis of mobility region from pBR322
    247..410     -  CDS            lacZα (fragment): LacZα fragment of β-galactosidase; lacZ fragment
    435..453     +  promoter       T7 promoter: promoter for bacteriophage T7 RNA polymerase
    719..774     -  CDS            lacI (fragment): lac repressor; lacI; The lac repressor binds to the lac operator to inhibit transcription in E. coli. This inhibition can be relieved by adding lactose or isopropyl-β-D-thiogalactopyranoside (IPTG).
    789..829     +  terminator     T7 terminator (fragment): transcription terminator for bacteriophage T7 RNA polymerase
    878..894     -  protein_bind   lac operator: The lac repressor binds to the lac operator to inhibit transcription in E. coli. This inhibition can be relieved by adding lactose or isopropyl-β-D-thiogalactopyranoside (IPTG). lac repressor encoded by lacI
    902..932     -  promoter       lac promoter: promoter for the E. coli lac operon
    947..968     -  protein_bind   CAP binding site: CAP binding activates transcription in the presence of cAMP. E. coli catabolite activator protein
    981..1073    -  CDS            lacI (fragment): lac repressor; lacI; The lac repressor binds to the lac operator to inhibit transcription in E. coli. This inhibition can be relieved by adding lactose or isopropyl-β-D-thiogalactopyranoside (IPTG).
   1256..1844    -  rep_origin     ori: high-copy-number ColE1/pMB1/pBR322/pUC origin of replication
   2015..2875    -  CDS            AmpR: β-lactamase; bla; confers resistance to ampicillin, carbenicillin, and related antibiotics
   2876..2980    -  promoter       AmpR promoter: bla
