[The description below was written by a language model from this plasmid's Addgene catalogue record and pLannotate feature annotations shown in this document.]
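Description:
pUC19-hAPOE-R-loop is a small, high-copy bacterial plasmid built on the pUC19 cloning backbone and intended as a template for making R-loops in vitro rather than for expression in cells. It is propagated in E. coli through the ColE1/pUC-type origin and selected with ampicillin through the β-lactamase gene (AmpR) and its native promoter. The catalogue lists a total size of about 3.07 kb, which agrees with the sequenced record. The usual pUC19 remnants are annotated as well: the lac promoter, lac operator and CAP binding site, an interrupted lacZα fragment, and short fragments matching rop, bom and lacI. These are backbone leftovers with no functional role in the design.

The payload is a 267 bp segment of the human APOE promoter region, cloned between the EcoRI and HindIII sites of the polylinker, both of which are retained. The insert itself is not annotated in the feature table, but it fits the unannotated gap downstream of the T7 promoter. A partial T7 terminator lies further along on the same strand. A short lacI-like match called within this interval is probably a spurious hit. In this arrangement, T7 RNA polymerase transcribes through the APOE sequence in vitro, and the nascent RNA can remain hybridised to the template strand and displace the non-template strand, giving a plasmid-borne R-loop at a defined position. The terminator fragment presumably limits transcription beyond the insert.

The stated purpose is the generation and purification of R-loops for in vitro biochemistry, and the associated work concerns R-loop removal by fork-remodelling enzymes through branchpoint translocation. The record does not say which feature of the APOE sequence favours R-loop formation.
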