Addgene plasmid #134901: pUC19-hAPOE-R-loop
Purpose: Generation and purification of R-loops for in vitro biochemistry
Depositing lab: Andrew Deans. Depositing organization: St. Vincent's Institute. Publication: Branchpoint translocation by fork remodelers as a general mechanism of R-loop removal. Hodson C, van Twest S, Dylewska M, O'Rourke JJ, Tan W, Murphy VJ, Walia M, Abbouche L, Nieminuszczy J, Dunn E, Bythell-Douglas R, Heierhorst J, Niedzwiedz W, Deans AJ. Cell Rep. 2022 Dec 6;41(10):111749. doi: 10.1016/j.celrep.2022.111749. PubMed 36476850.
Backbone
  Vector backbone: pUC19
  Backbone size w/o insert (bp): 2686
  Total vector size (bp): 3066
  Vector type: Synthetic Biology
Growth in bacteria
  Bacterial resistance: Ampicillin, 100 μg/mL
  Growth temperature: 37°C
  Growth strain: DH5alpha
  Copy number: High Copy
Gene/Insert
  Gene/Insert name: APOE promoter
  Species: H. sapiens (human)
  Insert size (bp): 267
  Entrez Gene: APOE (a.k.a. AD2, APO-E, ApoE4, LDLCQ5, LPG)
  Promoter: T7
  Cloning method: Restriction Enzyme; 5′ cloning site EcoRI (not destroyed); 3′ cloning site HindIII (not destroyed)
  Sequencing primers: 5′ TAATACGACTCACTATAGGG; 3′ GTGTGAAATTGTTATCCGCT
Terms and licenses: Academic/Nonprofit Terms; Industry Terms: Not Available to Industry
How to cite: pUC19-hAPOE-R-loop was a gift from Andrew Deans (Addgene plasmid # 134901 ; http://n2t.net/addgene:134901 ; RRID:Addgene_134901)
